Addgene plasmid #161048: pDONR221-MFSD8_STOP
Purpose: Gateway entry clone with codon-optimized ORF sequence for subcloning into custom expression vectors. Contains a STOP codon at the end of the codon-optimized ORF sequence.
Depositing lab: RESOLUTE Consortium & Giulio Superti-Furga. Depositing organization: CeMM Research Center for Molecular Medicine. Publication: The RESOLUTE consortium: unlocking SLC transporters for drug discovery. Superti-Furga G, Lackner D, Wiedmer T, Ingles-Prieto A, Barbosa B, Girardi E, Goldmann U, Gurtl B, Klavins K, Klimek C, Lindinger S, Lineiro-Retes E, Muller AC, Onstein S, Redinger G, Reil D, Sedlyarov V, Wolf G, Crawford M, Everley R, ... Steppan CM. Nat Rev Drug Discov. 2020 Jul;19(7):429-430. doi: 10.1038/d41573-020-00056-6. PubMed 32265506.
Backbone
  Vector backbone: pDONR221
  Backbone manufacturer: ThermoFisher Scientific
  Backbone size w/o insert (bp): 2550
  Vector type: Mammalian Expression
Growth in bacteria
  Bacterial resistance: Kanamycin, 50 μg/mL
  Growth temperature: 37°C
  Growth strain: NEB Stable
  Copy number: High Copy
Gene/Insert
  Gene/Insert name: MFSD8 (alt name: MGC33302, CLN7)
  Species: H. sapiens (human)
  Insert size (bp): 1557
  Entrez Gene: MFSD8 (a.k.a. CCMD, CLN7)
  Cloning method: Gateway Cloning
  Sequencing primers: 5′ M13-fwd; 3′ M13-rev
Terms and licenses: Academic/Nonprofit Terms; Industry Terms
Depositor comments: This plasmid contains a STOP codon at the end of the codon-optimized ORF. For the version of this plasmid that does not contain a STOP codon, please see Addgene plasmid 131882 For more information on the full Resolute plasmid collection, please see www.addgene.org/depositor-collections/re-solute/. Please provide your feedback on this plasmid to the RESOLUTE consortium by filling out their RESOLUTE repository feedback form: https://forms.office.com/Pages/ResponsePage.aspx?id=0e05yklzmkS7rjFGQL4N7z4feCLQvEJAmVcOCM_u885UN1JJRko0Ukg4TVQwNTZLOUxPQVJWT1NHUCQlQCN0PWcu
How to cite: pDONR221-MFSD8_STOP was a gift from RESOLUTE Consortium & Giulio Superti-Furga (Addgene plasmid # 161048 ; http://n2t.net/addgene:161048 ; RRID:Addgene_161048)
