[The description below was written by a language model from this plasmid's Addgene catalogue record and pLannotate feature annotations shown in this document.]
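Description:
pDONR221-MFSD8_STOP is a Gateway entry clone built on the pDONR221 backbone, carrying a codon-optimized open reading frame for human MFSD8 (also known as CLN7), a major facilitator superfamily protein annotated as a possible carrier of small solutes driven by chemiosmotic ion gradients. The sequenced plasmid is about 4.1 kb. It is maintained in E. coli through a high-copy ColE1/pUC-type origin and selected with kanamycin via an aminoglycoside phosphotransferase gene. Although the catalogue lists the vector type as mammalian expression, the feature table shows no eukaryotic promoter or polyadenylation signal. The plasmid itself is therefore a shuttle for the ORF rather than an expression vector.

The roughly 1.55 kb MFSD8 coding sequence sits between attL1 and attL2 sites, the recombination sites used by LR Clonase to move an insert directionally into any attR-containing destination vector. The choice of promoter, tags and host is thus left to the destination vector. This version ends the ORF with a stop codon, so it suits expression of the untagged protein or N-terminal fusions. A companion clone without the stop codon exists for C-terminal tagging. The rrnB T1 and T2 transcription terminators lie upstream of the cassette and help shield the insert from read-through transcription from the backbone. A T7 promoter lies just outside attL2, oriented toward the insert on the opposite strand. The short lacI and lacZα fragments detected are backbone remnants with no evident functional role. M13 forward and reverse primer sites flank the cassette for sequence verification. The clone belongs to a consortium collection of solute carrier transporter ORFs intended for subcloning into custom expression vectors.
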