Features (pLannotate 1.2.2; 10 found; start..end, strand, type, name):
      1..100     +  protein_bind   attL1: mutant version of attL; recombination site for the Gateway® LR reaction LR Clonase™
    106..1659    +  CDS            MFSD8: MFSD8_HUMAN - Also known as CLN7. Experimental evidence at protein level: Swiss-Prot protein existence level 1. May be a carrier that transport small solutes by using chemiosmotic ion gradients. From Homo sapiens (Human).
   1664..1763    -  protein_bind   attL2: mutant version of attL; recombination site for the Gateway® LR reaction LR Clonase™
   1781..1799    -  promoter       T7 promoter: promoter for bacteriophage T7 RNA polymerase
   1933..2742    +  CDS            KanR: aminoglycoside phosphotransferase; aph(3')-Ia; confers resistance to kanamycin in bacteria or G418 (Geneticin®) in eukaryotes
   2889..3477    +  rep_origin     ori: high-copy-number ColE1/pMB1/pBR322/pUC origin of replication
   3660..3752    +  CDS            lacI (fragment): lac repressor; lacI; The lac repressor binds to the lac operator to inhibit transcription in E. coli. This inhibition can be relieved by adding lactose or isopropyl-β-D-thiogalactopyranoside (IPTG).
   3807..3834    -  terminator     rrnB T2 terminator: transcription terminator T2 from the E. coli rrnB gene
   3966..4009    +  terminator     rrnB T1 terminator: Escherichia coli rrnB; transcription terminator T1 from the E. coli rrnB gene
   4056..4092    -  CDS            lacZα (fragment): LacZα fragment of β-galactosidase; lacZ fragment
>Addgene plasmid #161048 | pDONR221-MFSD8_STOP | addgene full sequence | sequence record 401521 | Addgene NGS Result
CAAATAATGATTTTATTTTGACTGATAGTGACCTGTTCGTTGCAACACATTGATGAGCAATGCTTTTTTA
TAATGCCAACTTTGTACAAAAAAGCAGGCTCCACCATGGCCGGCCTGAGGAACGAGTCCGAGCAGGAGCC
TCTGCTGGGCGACACACCAGGCTCTCGCGAGTGGGATATCCTGGAGACCGAGGAGCACTACAAGTCTCGG
TGGAGAAGCATCCGGATCCTGTATCTGACCATGTTCCTGAGCTCCGTGGGCTTTAGCGTGGTCATGATGT
CCATCTGGCCATACCTGCAGAAGATCGACCCCACCGCCGATACAAGCTTCCTGGGCTGGGTCATCGCCTC
CTACTCTCTGGGCCAGATGGTGGCCAGCCCAATCTTTGGCCTGTGGTCCAATTATAGGCCACGCAAGGAG
CCCCTGATCGTGTCCATCCTGATCTCTGTGGCCGCCAACTGCCTGTACGCCTATCTGCACATCCCCGCCT
CTCACAATAAGTACTATATGCTGGTGGCAAGAGGACTGCTGGGAATCGGAGCAGGCAACGTGGCAGTGGT
GCGGTCTTACACAGCAGGAGCCACCAGCCTGCAGGAGAGAACATCTAGCATGGCCAATATCTCCATGTGC
CAGGCCCTGGGCTTCATCCTGGGACCCGTGTTCCAGACCTGTTTCACATTTCTGGGCGAGAAGGGCGTGA
CCTGGGACGTGATCAAGCTGCAGATCAACATGTATACCACACCAGTGCTGCTGTCCGCCTTCCTGGGCAT
CCTGAATATCATCCTGATCCTGGCCATCCTGCGGGAGCACAGAGTGGACGATTCCGGCAGGCAGTGTAAG
TCTATCAACTTTGAGGAGGCCTCTACAGACGAGGCCCAGGTGCCCCAGGGCAACATCGATCAGGTGGCCG
TGGTGGCCATCAATGTGCTGTTCTTTGTGACACTGTTCATCTTTGCCCTGTTCGAGACCATCATCACACC
TCTGACCATGGACATGTACGCCTGGACCCAGGAGCAGGCCGTGCTGTATAATGGCATCATCCTGGCCGCC
CTGGGAGTGGAGGCAGTGGTCATCTTCCTGGGCGTGAAGCTGCTGAGCAAGAAGATCGGAGAGAGGGCAA
TCCTGCTGGGAGGACTGATCGTGGTGTGGGTGGGCTTCTTTATCCTGCTGCCCTGGGGCAACCAGTTCCC
TAAGATCCAGTGGGAGGATCTGCACAACAATTCCATCCCTAATACCACATTTGGCGAGATCATCATCGGC
CTGTGGAAGAGCCCTATGGAGGACGATAACGAGAGGCCAACCGGATGCTCCATCGAGCAGGCCTGGTGTC
TGTACACACCAGTGATCCACCTGGCCCAGTTCCTGACCAGCGCCGTGCTGATCGGACTGGGATATCCCGT
GTGCAATCTGATGTCTTACACACTGTATAGCAAGATCCTGGGCCCCAAGCCTCAGGGCGTGTACATGGGA
TGGCTGACCGCAAGCGGATCCGGAGCCCGGATCCTGGGCCCCATGTTCATCTCTCAGGTGTATGCCCACT
GGGGCCCTAGATGGGCCTTTAGCCTGGTGTGCGGCATCATCGTGCTGACCATCACACTGCTGGGCGTGGT
GTACAAGAGACTGATCGCCCTGTCCGTGAGGTACGGCCGCATCCAGGAGTAAGACCCAGCTTTCTTGTAC
AAAGTTGGCATTATAAGAAAGCATTGCTTATCAATTTGTTGCAACGAACAGGTCACTATCAGTCAAAATA
AAATCATTATTTGCCATCCAGCTGATATCCCCTATAGTGAGTCGTATTACATGGTCATAGCTGTTTCCTG
GCAGCTCTGGCCCGTGTCTCAAAATCTCTGATGTTACATTGCACAAGATAAAAATATATCATCATGAACA
ATAAAACTGTCTGCTTACATAAACAGTAATACAAGGGGTGTTATGAGCCATATTCAACGGGAAACGTCGA
GGCCGCGATTAAATTCCAACATGGATGCTGATTTATATGGGTATAAATGGGCTCGCGATAATGTCGGGCA
ATCAGGTGCGACAATCTATCGCTTGTATGGGAAGCCCGATGCGCCAGAGTTGTTTCTGAAACATGGCAAA
GGTAGCGTTGCCAATGATGTTACAGATGAGATGGTCAGACTAAACTGGCTGACGGAATTTATGCCTCTTC
CGACCATCAAGCATTTTATCCGTACTCCTGATGATGCATGGTTACTCACCACTGCGATCCCCGGAAAAAC
AGCATTCCAGGTATTAGAAGAATATCCTGATTCAGGTGAAAATATTGTTGATGCGCTGGCAGTGTTCCTG
CGCCGGTTGCATTCGATTCCTGTTTGTAATTGTCCTTTTAACAGCGATCGCGTATTTCGTCTCGCTCAGG
CGCAATCACGAATGAATAACGGTTTGGTTGATGCGAGTGATTTTGATGACGAGCGTAATGGCTGGCCTGT
TGAACAAGTCTGGAAAGAAATGCATAAACTTTTGCCATTCTCACCGGATTCAGTCGTCACTCATGGTGAT
TTCTCACTTGATAACCTTATTTTTGACGAGGGGAAATTAATAGGTTGTATTGATGTTGGACGAGTCGGAA
TCGCAGACCGATACCAGGATCTTGCCATCCTATGGAACTGCCTCGGTGAGTTTTCTCCTTCATTACAGAA
ACGGCTTTTTCAAAAATATGGTATTGATAATCCTGATATGAATAAATTGCAGTTTCATTTGATGCTCGAT
GAGTTTTTCTAATCAGAATTGGTTAATTGGTTGTAACACTGGCAGAGCATTACGCTGACTTGACGGGACG
GCGCAAGCTCATGACCAAAATCCCTTAACGTGAGTTACGCGTCGTTCCACTGAGCGTCAGACCCCGTAGA
AAAGATCAAAGGATCTTCTTGAGATCCTTTTTTTCTGCGCGTAATCTGCTGCTTGCAAACAAAAAAACCA
CCGCTACCAGCGGTGGTTTGTTTGCCGGATCAAGAGCTACCAACTCTTTTTCCGAAGGTAACTGGCTTCA
GCAGAGCGCAGATACCAAATACTGTTCTTCTAGTGTAGCCGTAGTTAGGCCACCACTTCAAGAACTCTGT
AGCACCGCCTACATACCTCGCTCTGCTAATCCTGTTACCAGTGGCTGCTGCCAGTGGCGATAAGTCGTGT
CTTACCGGGTTGGACTCAAGACGATAGTTACCGGATAAGGCGCAGCGGTCGGGCTGAACGGGGGGTTCGT
GCACACAGCCCAGCTTGGAGCGAACGACCTACACCGAACTGAGATACCTACAGCGTGAGCTATGAGAAAG
CGCCACGCTTCCCGAAGGGAGAAAGGCGGACAGGTATCCGGTAAGCGGCAGGGTCGGAACAGGAGAGCGC
ACGAGGGAGCTTCCAGGGGGAAACGCCTGGTATCTTTATAGTCCTGTCGGGTTTCGCCACCTCTGACTTG
AGCGTCGATTTTTGTGATGCTCGTCAGGGGGGCGGAGCCTATGGAAAAACGCCAGCAACGCGGCCTTTTT
ACGGTTCCTGGCCTTTTGCTGGCCTTTTGCTCACATGTTCTTTCCTGCGTTATCCCCTGATTCTGTGGAT
AACCGTATTACCGCCTTTGAGTGAGCTGATACCGCTCGCCGCAGCCGAACGACCGAGCGCAGCGAGTCAG
TGAGCGAGGAAGCGGAAGAGCGCCCAATACGCAAACCGCCTCTCCCCGCGCGTTGGCCGATTCATTAATG
CAGCTGGCACGACAGGTTTCCCGACTGGAAAGCGGGCAGTGAGCGCAACGCAATTAATACGCGTACCGCT
AGCCAGGAAGAGTTTGTAGAAACGCAAAAAGGCCATCCGTCAGGATGGCCTTCTGCTTAGTTTGATGCCT
GGCAGTTTATGGCGGGCGTCCTGCCCGCCACCCTCCGGGCCGTTGCTTCACAACGTTCAAATCCGCTCCC
GGCGGATTTGTCCTACTCAGGAGAGCGTTCACCGACAAACAACAGATAAAACGAAAGGCCCAGTCTTCCG
ACTGAGCCTTTCGTTTTATTTGATGCCTGGCAGTTCCCTACTCTCGCGTTAACGCTAGCATGGATGTTTT
CCCAGTCACGACGTTGTAAAACGACGGCCAGTCTTAAGCTCGGGCCC
