>Addgene plasmid #161048 | pDONR221-MFSD8_STOP | depositor partial sequence | sequence record 312031 | Codon-optimized ORF of MFSD8
ATGGCCGGCCTGAGGAACGAGTCCGAGCAGGAGCCTCTGCTGGGCGACACACCAGGCTCTCGCGAGTGGG
ATATCCTGGAGACCGAGGAGCACTACAAGTCTCGGTGGAGAAGCATCCGGATCCTGTATCTGACCATGTT
CCTGAGCTCCGTGGGCTTTAGCGTGGTCATGATGTCCATCTGGCCATACCTGCAGAAGATCGACCCCACC
GCCGATACAAGCTTCCTGGGCTGGGTCATCGCCTCCTACTCTCTGGGCCAGATGGTGGCCAGCCCAATCT
TTGGCCTGTGGTCCAATTATAGGCCACGCAAGGAGCCCCTGATCGTGTCCATCCTGATCTCTGTGGCCGC
CAACTGCCTGTACGCCTATCTGCACATCCCCGCCTCTCACAATAAGTACTATATGCTGGTGGCAAGAGGA
CTGCTGGGAATCGGAGCAGGCAACGTGGCAGTGGTGCGGTCTTACACAGCAGGAGCCACCAGCCTGCAGG
AGAGAACATCTAGCATGGCCAATATCTCCATGTGCCAGGCCCTGGGCTTCATCCTGGGACCCGTGTTCCA
GACCTGTTTCACATTTCTGGGCGAGAAGGGCGTGACCTGGGACGTGATCAAGCTGCAGATCAACATGTAT
ACCACACCAGTGCTGCTGTCCGCCTTCCTGGGCATCCTGAATATCATCCTGATCCTGGCCATCCTGCGGG
AGCACAGAGTGGACGATTCCGGCAGGCAGTGTAAGTCTATCAACTTTGAGGAGGCCTCTACAGACGAGGC
CCAGGTGCCCCAGGGCAACATCGATCAGGTGGCCGTGGTGGCCATCAATGTGCTGTTCTTTGTGACACTG
TTCATCTTTGCCCTGTTCGAGACCATCATCACACCTCTGACCATGGACATGTACGCCTGGACCCAGGAGC
AGGCCGTGCTGTATAATGGCATCATCCTGGCCGCCCTGGGAGTGGAGGCAGTGGTCATCTTCCTGGGCGT
GAAGCTGCTGAGCAAGAAGATCGGAGAGAGGGCAATCCTGCTGGGAGGACTGATCGTGGTGTGGGTGGGC
TTCTTTATCCTGCTGCCCTGGGGCAACCAGTTCCCTAAGATCCAGTGGGAGGATCTGCACAACAATTCCA
TCCCTAATACCACATTTGGCGAGATCATCATCGGCCTGTGGAAGAGCCCTATGGAGGACGATAACGAGAG
GCCAACCGGATGCTCCATCGAGCAGGCCTGGTGTCTGTACACACCAGTGATCCACCTGGCCCAGTTCCTG
ACCAGCGCCGTGCTGATCGGACTGGGATATCCCGTGTGCAATCTGATGTCTTACACACTGTATAGCAAGA
TCCTGGGCCCCAAGCCTCAGGGCGTGTACATGGGATGGCTGACCGCAAGCGGATCCGGAGCCCGGATCCT
GGGCCCCATGTTCATCTCTCAGGTGTATGCCCACTGGGGCCCTAGATGGGCCTTTAGCCTGGTGTGCGGC
ATCATCGTGCTGACCATCACACTGCTGGGCGTGGTGTACAAGAGACTGATCGCCCTGTCCGTGAGGTACG
GCCGCATCCAGGAGTAA
